Addgene plasmid #1277: pLEP1-H-Hsp82
Depositing lab: Susan Lindquist. Depositing organization: Whitehead Institute for Biomedical Research. Publication: Conservation of Hsp90 macromolecular complexes in Saccharomyces cerevisiae. Chang HC, Lindquist S. J Biol Chem 1994 Oct 7;269(40):24983-8. PubMed 7929182.
Backbone
  Vector backbone: pRS314
  Vector type: Yeast Expression
Growth in bacteria
  Bacterial resistance: Ampicillin, 100 μg/mL
  Growth temperature: 37°C
  Growth strain: DH5alpha
  Copy number: Unknown
Gene/Insert
  Gene/Insert name: his-Hsp82 (alt name: Hsp82)
  Species: S. cerevisiae (budding yeast)
  Entrez Gene: HSP82 (a.k.a. YPL240C, HSP90)
  Tag / fusion protein: Histidinex6 (N terminal on insert)
  Cloning method: Restriction Enzyme; 5′ cloning site BamHI (not destroyed); 3′ cloning site PstI (not destroyed)
  Sequencing primers: 5′ T7
Terms and licenses: Academic/Nonprofit Terms; Industry Terms: Not Available to Industry
How to cite: pLEP1-H-Hsp82 was a gift from Susan Lindquist (Addgene plasmid # 1277 ; http://n2t.net/addgene:1277 ; RRID:Addgene_1277)
