[The description below was written by a language model from this plasmid's Addgene catalogue record.]
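Description:
pLEP1-H-Hsp82 is a yeast expression plasmid built on the pRS314 backbone, a member of the pRS shuttle vector series that is generally known as a centromeric (CEN/ARS) low-copy vector carrying the TRP1 auxotrophic marker for selection in tryptophan-requiring Saccharomyces cerevisiae strains. These backbone features come from general knowledge of pRS314, as no feature table accompanies the record. In E. coli the plasmid is maintained under ampicillin selection; its bacterial copy number is listed as unknown.

The insert is the S. cerevisiae HSP82 gene (YPL240C), which encodes one of the yeast Hsp90 family molecular chaperones, fused at its N terminus to a six-histidine tag. It was cloned by restriction digestion between BamHI at the 5′ end and PstI at the 3′ end, and both sites remain intact, so the fragment can be excised or exchanged. A T7 primer site in the backbone reads into the 5′ end of the insert. The record does not state which promoter drives expression in yeast, nor whether the native HSP82 regulatory sequences are included.

The histidine tag allows the chaperone to be captured by metal-affinity chromatography. Together with the associated publication on the conservation of Hsp90 macromolecular complexes in budding yeast, this suggests the construct was made to express tagged Hsp82 in yeast and to isolate it with its associated partner proteins for studying Hsp90-containing complexes.
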