>Addgene plasmid #1277 | pLEP1-H-Hsp82 | addgene partial sequence | sequence record 16509 | 1277, T7 primer
GGGCCGCGGGGGCGGCCGCTCNGACTAGTGGATCCGATTCTTAACATCTGTGACCTCCTCATTTCTTCCC
GCTGTATTAGAGTTCAAGAAATCATACCTGATAGAAAATAGAGTCCTATAAACAAAAGCACAAACAAACA
CGCAAACATAGAATTCATATGCACCACCATCACCACCATATGGCTAGCGAAACTTTTGAATTTCAAGCTG
AAATTACTCAGTTGATGAGTTTGATCATCAACACCGTCTATTCTAACAAGGAAATTTTCTTGAGAGAACT
GATATCTAATGCCTCGGATGCGTTGGATAAAATTAGATACAAATCTTTGTCTGATCCAAAGCAATTGGAA
ACAGAACCAGATCTCTTTATTAGAATCACTCCAAAGCCAGAGCAAAAAGTTTTGGAAATCAGAGATTCTG
GTATTGGTATGACCAAGGCTGAATTGATTAATAACTTGGGTACCATTGCCAAGTCTGGTACCAAAGCCTT
CATGGAAGCTCTATCTGCTGGTGCCGATGTATCCATGATTGGTCAATTCGGTGTTGGTTTTTACTCTTTA
TTCTTAGTTGCCGACAGAGTTCAGGTTATTTCAAAGAGCAACGACGACGAACAATACATCTGGGAATCCA
ACGCTGGTGGTTCTTTCACTGTTACTCTAGACGAAGTTAATGAAAGAATTGGTAGGGGTACCATCTTGAG
GTTATTCTTGAAAGATGACCAATTGGAGTACTTGGAAGAAAAGAGAATAAAGGAAGTTATCAAGAGACAT
TCTGAGTTCGTGGCCTACCCAATCCAATTAGTCGTCACCAAGGAAGTTGAAAAGGAAGTTCCAATTCCAG
AAGAAGAAAAGAAAGACGAGGAAAGAAGGATGAGGAAAAGAAGGATGAAGACGACNAGAAACCAAAATTG
GAAGAAGTCGATGAAGAAGAGGAAAAGAAGCCCAAGACGAAAAAAGTTAAGNAAGAAGTTCCAGAGATAG
AAGAACTAACCAGACTAAGCCTTGNGGACTAAAANCCNTCTGATATCNCTCAGAANAAACAANGCTTCTA
TAAGTCTATTCAACGACNGGGANACCCNTGNACGTTAGCATTTCNCNGTTGANGGNCATTGGANTTAAAG
CTTCTTTTCTTCCAAGAAGCCCNTNCGCTTGTTGGAAGTAAANAAAANAAAAATCAGTGGNCNTCGCGGG
TTCCCCGGNGANCGNAAATTGTTCCANGGTTTTTNCCCNGGGGGGTGACCGNNATNCCTGATNGCCNNAA
GTTCCNAAAAATTGGGGTTTAAAACTGCNAAGTTTGGCCNCCNATTGGAACCNAATTNANTCCNCTCCCA
AAAGGGGGGGAA
